>Addgene plasmid #130916 | pLenti-CMV-cGAS-N-HA (murine) | addgene full sequence | sequence record 256657 | Addgene NGS Result
TTTTAAAAGAAAAGGGGGGATTGGGGGGTACAGTGCAGGGGAAAGAATAGTAGACATAATAGCAACAGAC
ATACAAACTAAAGAATTACAAAAACAAATTACAAAATTCAAAATTTTATCGATAAGCTTGGGAGTTCCGC
GTTACATAACTTACGGTAAATGGCCCGCCTGGCTGACCGCCCAACGACCCCCGCCCATTGACGTCAATAA
TGACGTATGTTCCCATAGTAACGCCAATAGGGACTTTCCATTGACGTCAATGGGTGGAGTATTTACGGTA
AACTGCCCACTTGGCAGTACATCAAGTGTATCATATGCCAAGTACGCCCCCTATTGACGTCAATGACGGT
AAATGGCCCGCCTGGCATTATGCCCAGTACATGACCTTATGGGACTTTCCTACTTGGCAGTACATCTACG
TATTAGTCATCGCTATTACCATGGTGATGCGGTTTTGGCAGTACATCAATGGGCGTGGATAGCGGTTTGA
CTCACGGGGATTTCCAAGTCTCCACCCCATTGACGTCAATGGGAGTTTGTTTTGGCACCAAAATCAACGG
GACTTTCCAAAATGTCGTAACAACTCCGCCCCATTGACGCAAATGGGCGGTAGGCGTGTACGGTGGGAGG
TCTATATAAGCAGAGCTCGTTTAGTGAACCGTCAGATCGCCTGGAGACGCCATCCACGCTGTTTTGACCT
CCATAGAAGACACCGACTCTAGAGCCACCATGGAAGATCCGCGTAGAAGGACGACGGCGCCACGCGCTAA
GAAGCCGTCCGCGAAGCGCGCCCCGACGCAGCCCAGCAGGACCAGGGCCCACGCGGAAAGCTGCGGCCCG
CAAAGGGGGGCTCGATCGCGGCGGGCGGAGCGTGACGGGGACACCACGGAGAAGCCACGTGCCCCAGGGC
CCCGAGTGCATCCAGCAAGGGCCACTGAGCTCACCAAAGATGCACAGCCCTCGGCCATGGACGCGGCAGG
AGCCACCGCGCGGCCTGCCGTCCGGGTGCCCCAGCAGCAGGCCATCCTGGATCCGGAGCTGCCCGCCGTA
CGGGAGCCCCAGCCGCCCGCGGATCCCGAGGCGCGGAAAGTCGTAAGGGGACCTAGCCACAGAAGGGGCG
CGCGCTCCACCGGGCAGCCCAGAGCGCCGCGAGGGTCCAGGAAGGAACCGTACCCATACGATGTTCCAGA
TTACGCTTGAGTCGACAATCAACCTCTGGATTACAAAATTTGTGAAAGATTGACTGGTATTCTTAACTAT
GTTGCTCCTTTTACGCTATGTGGATACGCTGCTTTAATGCCTTTGTATCATGCTATTGCTTCCCGTATGG
CTTTCATTTTCTCCTCCTTGTATAAATCCTGGTTGCTGTCTCTTTATGAGGAGTTGTGGCCCGTTGTCAG
GCAACGTGGCGTGGTGTGCACTGTGTTTGCTGACGCAACCCCCACTGGTTGGGGCATTGCCACCACCTGT
CAGCTCCTTTCCGGGACTTTCGCTTTCCCCCTCCCTATTGCCACGGCGGAACTCATCGCCGCCTGCCTTG
CCCGCTGCTGGACAGGGGCTCGGCTGTTGGGCACTGACAATTCCGTGGTGTTGTCGGGGAAGCTGACGTC
CTTTCCATGGCTGCTCGCCTGTGTTGCCACCTGGATTCTGCGCGGGACGTCCTTCTGCTACGTCCCTTCG
GCCCTCAATCCAGCGGACCTTCCTTCCCGCGGCCTGCTGCCGGCTCTGCGGCCTCTTCCGCGTCTTCGCC
TTCGCCCTCAGACGAGTCGGATCTCCCTTTGGGCCGCCTCCCCGCCTGGAATTCTACCGGGTAGGGGAGG
CGCTTTTCCCAAGGCAGTCTGGAGCATGCGCTTTAGCAGCCCCGCTGGGCACTTGGCGCTACACAAGTGG
CCTCTGGCCTCGCACACATTCCACATCCACCGGTAGGCGCCAACCGGCTCCGTTCTTTGGTGGCCCCTTC
GCGCCACCTTCTACTCCTCCCCTAGTCAGGAAGTTCCCCCCCGCCCCGCAGCTCGCGTCGTGCAGGACGT
GACAAATGGAAGTAGCACGTCTCACTAGTCTCGTGCAGATGGACAGCACCGCTGAGCAATGGAAGCGGGT
AGGCCTTTGGGGCAGCGGCCAATAGCAGCTTTGCTCCTTCGCTTTCTGGGCTCAGAGGCTGGGAAGGGGT
GGGTCCGGGGGCGGGCTCAGGGGCGGGCTCAGGGGCGGGGCGGGCGCCCGAAGGTCCTCCGGAGGCCCGG
CATTCTGCACGCTTCAAAAGCGCACGTCTGCCGCGCTGTTCTCCTCTTCCTCATCTCCGGGCCTTTCGAC
CTGCAGCCCAAGCTTACCATGACCGAGTACAAGCCCACGGTGCGCCTCGCCACCCGCGACGACGTCCCCA
GGGCCGTACGCACCCTCGCCGCCGCGTTCGCCGACTACCCCGCCACGCGCCACACCGTCGATCCGGACCG
CCACATCGAGCGGGTCACCGAGCTGCAAGAACTCTTCCTCACGCGCGTCGGGCTCGACATCGGCAAGGTG
TGGGTCGCGGACGACGGCGCCGCGGTGGCGGTCTGGACCACGCCGGAGAGCGTCGAAGCGGGGGCGGTGT
TCGCCGAGATCGGCCCGCGCATGGCCGAGTTGAGCGGTTCCCGGCTGGCCGCGCAGCAACAGATGGAAGG
CCTCCTGGCGCCGCACCGGCCCAAGGAGCCCGCGTGGTTCCTGGCCACCGTCGGCGTCTCGCCCGACCAC
CAGGGCAAGGGTCTGGGCAGCGCCGTCGTGCTCCCCGGAGTGGAGGCGGCCGAGCGCGCCGGGGTGCCCG
CCTTCCTGGAGACCTCCGCGCCCCGCAACCTCCCCTTCTACGAGCGGCTCGGCTTCACCGTCACCGCCGA
CGTCGAGGTGCCCGAAGGACCGCGCACCTGGTGCATGACCCGCAAGCCCGGTGCCTGACGCCCGCCCCAC
GACCCGCAGCGCCCGACCGAAAGGAGCGCACGACCCCATGCATCTCGAGGGCCCGGTACCTTTAAGACCA
ATGACTTACAAGGCAGCTGTAGATCTTAGCCACTTTTTAAAAGAAAAGGGGGGACTGGAAGGGCTAGCTC
ACTCCCAACGAAGACAAGATCTGCTTTTTGCTTGTACTGGGTCTCTCTGGTTAGACCAGATCTGAGCCTG
GGAGCTCTCTGGCTAACTAGGGAACCCACTGCTTAAGCCTCAATAAAGCTTGCCTTGAGTGCTTCAAGTA
GTGTGTGCCCGTCTGTTGTGTGACTCTGGTAACTAGAGATCCCTCAGACCCTTTTAGTCAGTGTGGAAAA
TCTCTAGCAGTAGTAGTTCATGTCATCTTATTATTCAGTATTTATAACTTGCAAAGAAATGAATATCAGA
GAGTGAGAGGAACTTGTTTATTGCAGCTTATAATGGTTACAAATAAAGCAATAGCATCACAAATTTCACA
AATAAAGCATTTTTTTCACTGCATTCTAGTTGTGGTTTGTCCAAACTCATCAATGTATCTTATCATGTCT
GGCTCTAGCTATCCCGCCCCTAACTCCGCCCATCCCGCCCCTAACTCCGCCCAGTTCCGCCCATTCTCCG
CCCCATGGCTGACTAATTTTTTTTATTTATGCAGAGGCCGAGGCCGCCTCGGCCTCTGAGCTATTCCAGA
AGTAGTGAGGAGGCTTTTTTGGAGGCCTAGGGACGTACCCAATTCGCCCTATAGTGAGTCGTATTACGCG
CGCTCACTGGCCGTCGTTTTACAACGTCGTGACTGGGAAAACCCTGGCGTTACCCAACTTAATCGCCTTG
CAGCACATCCCCCTTTCGCCAGCTGGCGTAATAGCGAAGAGGCCCGCACCGATCGCCCTTCCCAACAGTT
GCGCAGCCTGAATGGCGAATGGG
[124 nt withheld, positions 3874-3997]
C
[91 nt withheld, positions 3999-4089]
A
[49 nt withheld, positions 4091-4139]
CCTTTGACGTTGGAGTCCACGTTCTTT
[37 nt withheld, positions 4167-4203]
ACCCTATCTCGGTCTATTCTTTTGATTTATAAGGGATTTTGCCGATTTCGGCCTATTGGTTAAAAAATGA
GCTGATTTAACAAAAATTTAACGCGAATTTTAACAAAATATTAACGCTTACAATTTAGGTGGCACTTTTC
GGGGAAATGTGCGCGGAACCCCTATTTGTTTATTTTTCTAAATACATTCAAATATGTATCCGCTCATGAG
ACAATAACCCTGATAAATGCTTCAATAATATTGAAAAAGGAAGAGTATGAGTATTCAACATTTCCGTGTC
GCCCTTATTCCCTTTTTTGCGGCATTTTGCCTTCCTGTTTTTGCTCACCCAGAAACGCTGGTGAAAGTAA
AAGATGCTGAAGATCAGTTGGGTGCACGAGTGGGTTACATCGAACTGGATCTCAACAGCGGTAAGATCCT
TGAGAGTTTTCGCCCCGAAGAACGTTTTCCAATGATGAGCACTTTTAAAGTTCTGCTATGTGGCGCGGTA
TTATCCCGTATTGACGCCGGGCAAGAGCAACTCGGTCGCCGCATACACTATTCTCAGAATGACTTGGTTG
AGTACTCACCAGTCACAGAAAAGCATCTTACGGATGGCATGACAGTAAGAGAATTATGCAGTGCTGCCAT
AACCATGAGTGATAACACTGCGGCCAACTTACTTCTGACAACGATCGGAGGACCGAAGGAGCTAACCGCT
TTTTTGCACAACATGGGGGATCATGTAACTCGCCTTGATCGTTGGGAACCGGAGCTGAATGAAGCCATAC
CAAACGACGAGCGTGACACCACGATGCCTGTAGCAATGGCAACAACGTTGCGCAAACTATTAACTGGCGA
ACTACTTACTCTAGCTTCCCGGCAACAATTAATAGACTGGATGGAGGCGGATAAAGTTGCAGGACCACTT
CTGCGCTCGGCCCTTCCGGCTGGCTGGTTTATTGCTGATAAATCTGGAGCCGGTGAGCGTGGGTCTCGCG
GTATCATTGCAGCACTGGGGCCAGATGGTAAGCCCTCCCGTATCGTAGTTATCTACACGACGGGGAGTCA
GGCAACTATGGATGAACGAAATAGACAGATCGCTGAGATAGGTGCCTCACTGATTAAGCATTGGTAACTG
TCAGACCAAGTTTACTCATATATACTTTAGATTGATTTAAAACTTCATTTTTAATTTAAAAGGATCTAGG
TGAAGATCCTTTTTGATAATCTCATGACCAAAATCCCTTAACGTGAGTTTTCGTTCCACTGAGCGTCAGA
CCCCGTAGAAAAGATCAAAGGATCTTCTTGAGATCCTTTTTTTCTGCGCGTAATCTGCTGCTTGCAAACA
AAAAAACCACCGCTACCAGCGGTGGTTTGTTTGCCGGATCAAGAGCTACCAACTCTTTTTCCGAAGGTAA
CTGGCTTCAGCAGAGCGCAGATACCAAATACTGTTCTTCTAGTGTAGCCGTAGTTAGGCCACCACTTCAA
GAACTCTGTAGCACCGCCTACATACCTCGCTCTGCTAATCCTGTTACCAGTGGCTGCTGCCAGTGGCGAT
AAGTCGTGTCTTACCGGGTTGGACTCAAGACGATAGTTACCGGATAAGGCGCAGCGGTCGGGCTGAACGG
GGGGTTCGTGCACACAGCCCAGCTTGGAGCGAACGACCTACACCGAACTGAGATACCTACAGCGTGAGCT
ATGAGAAAGCGCCACGCTTCCCGAAGGGAGAAAGGCGGACAGGTATCCGGTAAGCGGCAGGGTCGGAACA
GGAGAGCGCACGAGGGAGCTTCCAGGGGGAAACGCCTGGTATCTTTATAGTCCTGTCGGGTTTCGCCACC
TCTGACTTGAGCGTCGATTTTTGTGATGCTCGTCAGGGGGGCGGAGCCTATGGAAAAACGCCAGCAACGC
GGCCTTTTTACGGTTCCTGGCCTTTTGCTGGCCTTTTGCTCACATGTTCTTTCCTGCGTTATCCCCTGAT
TCTGTGGATAACCGTATTACCGCCTTTGAGTGAGCTGATACCGCTCGCCGCAGCCGAACGACCGAGCGCA
GCGAGTCAGTGAGCGAGGAAGCGGAAGAGCGCCCAATACGCAAACCGCCTCTCCCCGCGCGTTGGCCGAT
TCATTAATGCAGCTGGCACGACAGGTTTCCCGACTGGAAAGCGGGCAGTGAGCGCAACGCAATTAATGTG
AGTTAGCTCACTCATTAGGCACCCCAGGCTTTACACTTTATGCTTCCGGCTCGTATGTTGTGTGGAATTG
TGAGCGGATAACAATTTCACACAGGAAACAGCTATGACCATGATTACGCCAAGCGCGCAATTAACCCTCA
CTAAAGGGAACAAAAGCTGGAGCTGCAAGCTTAATGTAGTCTTATGCAATACTCTTGTAGTCTTGCAACA
TGGTAACGATGAGTTAGCAACATGCCTTACAAGGAGAGAAAAAGCACCGTGCATGCCGATTGGTGGAAGT
AAGGTGGTACGATCGTGCCTTATTAGGAAGGCAACAGACGGGTCTGACATGGATTGGACGAACCACTGAA
TTGCCGCATTGCAGAGATATTGTATTTAAGTGCCTAGCTCGATACATAAACGGGTCTCTCTGGTTAGACC
AGATCTGAGCCTGGGAGCTCTCTGGCTAACTAGGGAACCCACTGCTTAAGCCTCAATAAAGCTTGCCTTG
AGTGCTTCAAGTAGTGTGTGCCCGTCTGTTGTGTGACTCTGGTAACTAGAGATCCCTCAGACCCTTTTAG
TCAGTGTGGAAAATCTCTAGCAGTGGCGCCCGAACAGGGACTTGAAAGCGAAAGGGAAACCAGAGGAGCT
CTCTCGACGCAGGACTCGGCTTGCTGAAGCGCGCACGGCAAGAGGCGAGGGGCGGCGACTGGTGAGTACG
CCAAAAATTTTGACTAGCGGAGGCTAGAAGGAGAGAGATGGGTGCGAGAGCGTCAGTATTAAGCGGGGGA
GAATTAGATCGCGATGGGAAAAAATTCGGTTAAGGCCAGGGGGAAAGAAAAAATATAAATTAAAACATAT
AGTATGGGCAAGCAGGGAGCTAGAACGATTCGCAGTTAATCCTGGCCTGTTAGAAACATCAGAAGGCTGT
AGACAAATACTGGGACAGCTACAACCATCCCTTCAGACAGGATCAGAAGAACTTAGATCATTATATAATA
CAGTAGCAACCCTCTATTGTGTGCATCAAAGGATAGAGATAAAAGACACCAAGGAAGCTTTAGACAAGAT
AGAGGAAGAGCAAAACAAAAGTAAGACCACCGCACAGCAAGCGGCCGCTGATCTTCAGACCTGGAGGAGG
AGATATGAGGGACAATTGGAGAAGTGAATTATATAAATATAAAGTAGTAAAAATTGAACCATTAGGAGTA
GCACCCACCAAGGCAAAGAGAAGAGTGGTGCAGAGAGAAAAAAGAGCAGTGGGAATAGGAGCTTTGTTCC
TTGGGTTCTTGGGAGCAGCAGGAAGCACTATGGGCGCAGCGTCAATGACGCTGACGGTACAGGCCAGACA
ATTATTGTCTGGTATAGTGCAGCAGCAGAACAATTTGCTGAGGGCTATTGAGGCGCAACAGCATCTGTTG
CAACTCACAGTCTGGGGCATCAAGCAGCTCCAGGCAAGAATCCTGGCTGTGGAAAGATACCTAAAGGATC
AACAGCTCCTGGGGATTTGGGGTTGCTCTGGAAAACTCATTTGCACCACTGCTGTGCCTTGGAATGCTAG
TTGGAGTAATAAATCTCTGGAACAGATTTGGAATCACACGACCTGGATGGAGTGGGACAGAGAAATTAAC
AATTACACAAGCTTAATACACTCCTTAATTGAAGAATCGCAAAACCAGCAAGAAAAGAATGAACAAGAAT
TATTGGAATTAGATAAATGGGCAAGTTTGTGGAATTGGTTTAACATAACAAATTGGCTGTGGTATATAAA
ATTATTCATAATGATAGTAGGAGGCTTGGTAGGTTTAAGAATAGTTTTTGCTGTACTTTCTATAGTGAAT
AGAGTTAGGCAGGGATATTCACCATTATCGTTTCAGACCCACCTCCCAACCCCGAGGGGACCCGACAGGC
CCGAAGGAATAGAAGAAGAAGGTGGAGAGAGAGACAGAGACAGATCCATTCGATTAGTGAACGGATCTCG
ACGGTATCGGTTAAC
Features (pLannotate 1.2.2; 29 found; start..end, strand, type, name):
      1..117     +  misc_feature   cPPT/CTS: central polypurine tract and central termination sequence of HIV-1
    140..443     +  enhancer       CMV enhancer: human cytomegalovirus immediate early enhancer
    444..647     +  promoter       CMV promoter: human cytomegalovirus (CMV) immediate early promoter
    730..1170    +  CDS            Cgas (fragment): CGAS_MOUSE - Also known as Mb21d1 From Mus musculus (Mouse).
   1171..1198    +  CDS            3xHA (fragment): three tandem HA epitope tags
   1207..1795    +  misc_feature   WPRE: woodchuck hepatitis virus posttranscriptional regulatory element
   1809..2308    +  promoter       PGK promoter: mouse phosphoglycerate kinase 1 promoter
   2329..2928    +  CDS            PuroR: puromycin N-acetyltransferase; pac from Streptomyces alboniger; confers resistance to puromycin
   2996..3133    +  CDS            nef (fragment): NEF_HV1LA - Experimental evidence at protein level: Swiss-Prot protein existence level 1. Extracellular Nef protein targets CD4(+) T-lymphocytes for apoptosis by interacting with CXCR4 surface receptors. From Human immunodeficiency virus type 1 group M subtype B (isolate Lai) (HIV-1).
   3119..3299    +  LTR            5' LTR (truncated): truncated 5' long terminal repeat (LTR) from HIV-1
   3371..3492    +  polyA_signal   SV40 poly(A) signal: SV40 polyadenylation signal
   3532..3667    +  rep_origin     SV40 ori: SV40 origin of replication
   3688..3706    -  promoter       T7 promoter: promoter for bacteriophage T7 RNA polymerase
   3714..3869    +  CDS            lacZα (fragment): LacZα fragment of β-galactosidase; lacZ fragment
   3874..4302    +  rep_origin     f1 ori (sequence partly withheld): f1 bacteriophage origin of replication; arrow indicates direction of (+) strand synthesis
   4355..4459    +  promoter       AmpR promoter: bla
   4460..5320    +  CDS            AmpR: β-lactamase; bla; confers resistance to ampicillin, carbenicillin, and related antibiotics
   5491..6079    +  rep_origin     ori: high-copy-number ColE1/pMB1/pBR322/pUC origin of replication
   6262..6354    +  CDS            lacI (fragment): lac repressor; lacI; The lac repressor binds to the lac operator to inhibit transcription in E. coli. This inhibition can be relieved by adding lactose or isopropyl-β-D-thiogalactopyranoside (IPTG).
   6367..6388    +  protein_bind   CAP binding site: CAP binding activates transcription in the presence of cAMP. E. coli catabolite activator protein
   6403..6433    +  promoter       lac promoter: promoter for the E. coli lac operon
   6441..6457    +  protein_bind   lac operator: The lac repressor binds to the lac operator to inhibit transcription in E. coli. This inhibition can be relieved by adding lactose or isopropyl-β-D-thiogalactopyranoside (IPTG). lac repressor encoded by lacI
   6502..6520    +  promoter       T3 promoter: promoter for bacteriophage T3 RNA polymerase
   6548..6774    +  promoter       RSV promoter: Rous sarcoma virus enhancer/promoter
   6775..6955    +  LTR            5' LTR (truncated): truncated 5' long terminal repeat (LTR) from HIV-1
   7002..7127    +  misc_feature   HIV-1 Ψ: packaging signal of human immunodeficiency virus type 1
   7111..7474    +  CDS            HIV-1 gag (fragment): gag protein from human immunodeficiency virus 1; gag
   7620..7853    +  misc_feature   RRE: The Rev response element (RRE) of HIV-1 allows for Rev-dependent mRNA export from the nucleus to the cytoplasm.
   8230..8330    +  CDS            Rev (fragment): human immunodeficiency virus 1 (HIV-1) Rev protein; rev; enhances nuclear export of unspliced and incompletely spliced viral mRNAs
