[The description below was written by a language model from this plasmid's Addgene catalogue record and pLannotate feature annotations shown in this document.]
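Description:
pLenti-CMV-cGAS-N-HA (murine) is a lentiviral transfer plasmid for mammalian expression, built on the pLenti CMV GFP Puro backbone with the insert cloned between XbaI and SalI sites. It is propagated in E. coli as a high-copy plasmid through a ColE1/pUC-type origin with ampicillin resistance (β-lactamase). It also carries an f1 origin and remnants of a lac/T7/T3 cloning region from the parental phagemid. The recommended recombination-deficient growth strain is consistent with the repeated LTR sequences. The sequenced record is about 8.3 kb, in line with the catalogue estimate of roughly 8.5 kb.

The viral genome is arranged in third-generation style. An RSV promoter drives a truncated HIV-1 5' LTR, followed by the Ψ packaging signal with a partial gag sequence, the Rev response element for Rev-dependent nuclear export of the genomic RNA, and a cPPT/CTS element that aids nuclear import and transduction. A second truncated LTR lies downstream, annotated by the software as a 5' LTR but positioned as the 3' LTR, followed by an SV40 poly(A) signal and SV40 origin.

Between these elements, the CMV immediate-early enhancer/promoter drives the N-terminal region of mouse cGAS (amino acids 1–147) fused at its C terminus to an HA epitope; the short annotated tag fragment suggests a single HA copy. A WPRE follows to enhance transcript stability and expression, and a separate mouse PGK promoter drives puromycin N-acetyltransferase for selecting transduced or transfected cells.

The construct allows stable or transient expression of the isolated cGAS N terminus, detectable by anti-HA reagents. The associated study examined how phosphoinositide interactions position cGAS at the plasma membrane.
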