Addgene plasmid #130916: pLenti-CMV-cGAS-N-HA (murine)
Purpose: Expresses murine cGAS N terminus(aa1-147)-HA; Puromycin selection marker
Depositing lab: Jonathan Kagan. Depositing organization: Boston Children's Hospital. Publication: Phosphoinositide Interactions Position cGAS at the Plasma Membrane to Ensure Efficient Distinction between Self- and Viral DNA. Barnett KC, Coronas-Serna JM, Zhou W, Ernandes MJ, Cao A, Kranzusch PJ, Kagan JC. Cell. 2019 Mar 7;176(6):1432-1446.e11. doi: 10.1016/j.cell.2019.01.049. Epub 2019 Feb 28. PubMed 30827685.
Backbone
  Vector backbone: pLenti CMV GFP Puro
  Backbone manufacturer: Addgene (#17448)
  Backbone size w/o insert (bp): 8000
  Total vector size (bp): 8500
  Vector type: Mammalian Expression
  Selectable markers: Puromycin
Growth in bacteria
  Bacterial resistance: Ampicillin, 100 μg/mL
  Growth temperature: 37°C
  Growth strain: NEB Stable
  Copy number: High Copy
Gene/Insert
  Gene/Insert name: murine cGAS N terminus
  Species: M. musculus (mouse)
  Insert size (bp): 500
  Mutation: murine cGAS N terminus (aa 1-147)
  Promoter: CMV
  Tag / fusion protein: HA (C terminal on insert)
  Cloning method: Restriction Enzyme; 5′ cloning site XbaI (not destroyed); 3′ cloning site SalI (not destroyed)
  Sequencing primers: 5′ CMV Forward
Terms and licenses: Academic/Nonprofit Terms; Industry Terms: Not Available to Industry
How to cite: pLenti-CMV-cGAS-N-HA (murine) was a gift from Jonathan Kagan (Addgene plasmid # 130916 ; http://n2t.net/addgene:130916 ; RRID:Addgene_130916)
