>Addgene plasmid #130916 | pLenti-CMV-cGAS-N-HA (murine) | depositor partial sequence | sequence record 250873 | cGAS N murine
TCTAGAGCCACCATGGAAGATCCGCGTAGAAGGACGACGGCGCCACGCGCTAAGAAGCCGTCCGCGAAGC
GCGCCCCGACGCAGCCCAGCAGGACCAGGGCCCACGCGGAAAGCTGCGGCCCGCAAAGGGGGGCTCGATC
GCGGCGGGCGGAGCGTGACGGGGACACCACGGAGAAGCCACGTGCCCCAGGGCCCCGAGTGCATCCAGCA
AGGGCCACTGAGCTCACCAAAGATGCACAGCCCTCGGCCATGGACGCGGCAGGAGCCACCGCGCGGCCTG
CCGTCCGGGTGCCCCAGCAGCAGGCCATCCTGGATCCGGAGCTGCCCGCCGTACGGGAGCCCCAGCCGCC
CGCGGATCCCGAGGCGCGGAAAGTCGTAAGGGGACCTAGCCACAGAAGGGGCGCGCGCTCCACCGGGCAG
CCCAGAGCGCCGCGAGGGTCCAGGAAGGAACCGTACCCATACGATGTTCCAGATTACGCTTGAGTCGAC
